>Addgene plasmid #201550 | pet28b-His_RAD23A-UBA2 | addgene full sequence | sequence record 395349 | Addgene NGS Result
TGGCGAATGGG
[124 nt withheld, positions 12-135]
C
[91 nt withheld, positions 137-227]
A
[49 nt withheld, positions 229-277]
CCTTTGACGTTGGAGTCCACGTTCTTT
[37 nt withheld, positions 305-341]
ACCCTATCTCGGTCTATTCTTTTGATTTATAAGGGATTTTGCCGATTTCGGCCTATTGGTTAAAAAATGA
GCTGATTTAACAAAAATTTAACGCGAATTTTAACAAAATATTAACGTTTACAATTTCAGGTGGCACTTTT
CGGGGAAATGTGCGCGGAACCCCTATTTGTTTATTTTTCTAAATACATTCAAATATGTATCCGCTCATGA
ATTAATTCTTAGAAAAACTCATCGAGCATCAAATGAAACTGCAATTTATTCATATCAGGATTATCAATAC
CATATTTTTGAAAAAGCCGTTTCTGTAATGAAGGAGAAAACTCACCGAGGCAGTTCCATAGGATGGCAAG
ATCCTGGTATCGGTCTGCGATTCCGACTCGTCCAACATCAATACAACCTATTAATTTCCCCTCGTCAAAA
ATAAGGTTATCAAGTGAGAAATCACCATGAGTGACGACTGAATCCGGTGAGAATGGCAAAAGTTTATGCA
TTTCTTTCCAGACTTGTTCAACAGGCCAGCCATTACGCTCGTCATCAAAATCACTCGCATCAACCAAACC
GTTATTCATTCGTGATTGCGCCTGAGCGAGACGAAATACGCGATCGCTGTTAAAAGGACAATTACAAACA
GGAATCGAATGCAACCGGCGCAGGAACACTGCCAGCGCATCAACAATATTTTCACCTGAATCAGGATATT
CTTCTAATACCTGGAATGCTGTTTTCCCGGGGATCGCAGTGGTGAGTAACCATGCATCATCAGGAGTACG
GATAAAATGCTTGATGGTCGGAAGAGGCATAAATTCCGTCAGCCAGTTTAGTCTGACCATCTCATCTGTA
ACATCATTGGCAACGCTACCTTTGCCATGTTTCAGAAACAACTCTGGCGCATCGGGCTTCCCATACAATC
GATAGATTGTCGCACCTGATTGCCCGACATTATCGCGAGCCCATTTATACCCATATAAATCAGCATCCAT
GTTGGAATTTAATCGCGGCCTAGAGCAAGACGTTTCCCGTTGAATATGGCTCATAACACCCCTTGTATTA
CTGTTTATGTAAGCAGACAGTTTTATTGTTCATGACCAAAATCCCTTAACGTGAGTTTTCGTTCCACTGA
GCGTCAGACCCCGTAGAAAAGATCAAAGGATCTTCTTGAGATCCTTTTTTTCTGCGCGTAATCTGCTGCT
TGCAAACAAAAAAACCACCGCTACCAGCGGTGGTTTGTTTGCCGGATCAAGAGCTACCAACTCTTTTTCC
GAAGGTAACTGGCTTCAGCAGAGCGCAGATACCAAATACTGTCCTTCTAGTGTAGCCGTAGTTAGGCCAC
CACTTCAAGAACTCTGTAGCACCGCCTACATACCTCGCTCTGCTAATCCTGTTACCAGTGGCTGCTGCCA
GTGGCGATAAGTCGTGTCTTACCGGGTTGGACTCAAGACGATAGTTACCGGATAAGGCGCAGCGGTCGGG
CTGAACGGGGGGTTCGTGCACACAGCCCAGCTTGGAGCGAACGACCTACACCGAACTGAGATACCTACAG
CGTGAGCTATGAGAAAGCGCCACGCTTCCCGAAGGGAGAAAGGCGGACAGGTATCCGGTAAGCGGCAGGG
TCGGAACAGGAGAGCGCACGAGGGAGCTTCCAGGGGGAAACGCCTGGTATCTTTATAGTCCTGTCGGGTT
TCGCCACCTCTGACTTGAGCGTCGATTTTTGTGATGCTCGTCAGGGGGGCGGAGCCTATGGAAAAACGCC
AGCAACGCGGCCTTTTTACGGTTCCTGGCCTTTTGCTGGCCTTTTGCTCACATGTTCTTTCCTGCGTTAT
CCCCTGATTCTGTGGATAACCGTATTACCGCCTTTGAGTGAGCTGATACCGCTCGCCGCAGCCGAACGAC
CGAGCGCAGCGAGTCAGTGAGCGAGGAAGCGGAAGAGCGCCTGATGCGGTATTTTCTCCTTACGCATCTG
TGCGGTATTTCACACCGCATATATGGTGCACTCTCAGTACAATCTGCTCTGATGCCGCATAGTTAAGCCA
GTATACACTCCGCTATCGCTACGTGACTGGGTCATGGCTGCGCCCCGACACCCGCCAACACCCGCTGACG
CGCCCTGACGGGCTTGTCTGCTCCCGGCATCCGCTTACAGACAAGCTGTGACCGTCTCCGGGAGCTGCAT
GTGTCAGAGGTTTTCACCGTCATCACCGAAACGCGCGAGGCAGCTGCGGTAAAGCTCATCAGCGTGGTCG
TGAAGCGATTCACAGATGTCTGCCTGTTCATCCGCGTCCAGCTCGTTGAGTTTCTCCAGAAGCGTTAATG
TCTGGCTTCTGATAAAGCGGGCCATGTTAAGGGCGGTTTTTTCCTGTTTGGTCACTGATGCCTCCGTGTA
AGGGGGATTTCTGTTCATGGGGGTAATGATACCGATGAAACGAGAGAGGATGCTCACGATACGGGTTACT
GATGATGAACATGCCCGGTTACTGGAACGTTGTGAGGGTAAACAACTGGCGGTATGGATGCGGCGGGACC
AGAGAAAAATCACTCAGGGTCAATGCCAGCGCTTCGTTAATACAGATGTAGGTGTTCCACAGGGTAGCCA
GCAGCATCCTGCGATGCAGATCCGGAACATAATGGTGCAGGGCGCTGACTTCCGCGTTTCCAGACTTTAC
GAAACACGGAAACCGAAGACCATTCATGTTGTTGCTCAGGTCGCAGACGTTTTGCAGCAGCAGTCGCTTC
ACGTTCGCTCGCGTATCGGTGATTCATTCTGCTAACCAGTAAGGCAACCCCGCCAGCCTAGCCGGGTCCT
CAACGACAGGAGCACGATCATGCGCACCCGTGGGGCCGCCATGCCGGCGATAATGGCCTGCTTCTCGCCG
AAACGTTTGGTGGCGGGACCAGTGACGAAGGCTTGAGCGAGGGCGTGCAAGATTCCGAATACCGCAAGCG
ACAGGCCGATCATCGTCGCGCTCCAGCGAAAGCGGTCCTCGCCGAAAATGACCCAGAGCGCTGCCGGCAC
CTGTCCTACGAGTTGCATGATAAAGAAGACAGTCATAAGTGCGGCGACGATAGTCATGCCCCGCGCCCAC
CGGAAGGAGCTGACTGGGTTGAAGGCTCTCAAGGGCATCGGTCGAGATCCCGGTGCCTAATGAGTGAGCT
AACTTACATTAATTGCGTTGCGCTCACTGCCCGCTTTCCAGTCGGGAAACCTGTCGTGCCAGCTGCATTA
ATGAATCGGCCAACGCGCGGGGAGAGGCGGTTTGCGTATTGGGCGCCAGGGTGGTTTTTCTTTTCACCAG
TGAGACGGGCAACAGCTGATTGCCCTTCACCGCCTGGCCCTGAGAGAGTTGCAGCAAGCGGTCCACGCTG
GTTTGCCCCAGCAGGCGAAAATCCTGTTTGATGGTGGTTAACGGCGGGATATAACATGAGCTGTCTTCGG
TATCGTCGTATCCCACTACCGAGATATCCGCACCAACGCGCAGCCCGGACTCGGTAATGGCGCGCATTGC
GCCCAGCGCCATCTGATCGTTGGCAACCAGCATCGCAGTGGGAACGATGCCCTCATTCAGCATTTGCATG
GTTTGTTGAAAACCGGACATGGCACTCCAGTCGCCTTCCCGTTCCGCTATCGGCTGAATTTGATTGCGAG
TGAGATATTTATGCCAGCCAGCCAGACGCAGACGCGCCGAGACAGAACTTAATGGGCCCGCTAACAGCGC
GATTTGCTGGTGACCCAATGCGACCAGATGCTCCACGCCCAGTCGCGTACCGTCTTCATGGGAGAAAATA
ATACTGTTGATGGGTGTCTGGTCAGAGACATCAAGAAATAACGCCGGAACATTAGTGCAGGCAGCTTCCA
CAGCAATGGCATCCTGGTCATCCAGCGGATAGTTAATGATCAGCCCACTGACGCGTTGCGCGAGAAGATT
GTGCACCGCCGCTTTACAGGCTTCGACGCCGCTTCGTTCTACCATCGACACCACCACGCTGGCACCCAGT
TGATCGGCGCGAGATTTAATCGCCGCGACAATTTGCGACGGCGCGTGCAGGGCCAGACTGGAGGTGGCAA
CGCCAATCAGCAACGACTGTTTGCCCGCCAGTTGTTGTGCCACGCGGTTGGGAATGTAATTCAGCTCCGC
CATCGCCGCTTCCACTTTTTCCCGCGTTTTCGCAGAAACGTGGCTGGCCTGGTTCACCACGCGGGAAACG
GTCTGATAAGAGACACCGGCATACTCTGCGACATCGTATAACGTTACTGGTTTCACATTCACCACCCTGA
ATTGACTCTCTTCCGGGCGCTATCATGCCATACCGCGAAAGGTTTTGCGCCATTCGATGGTGTCCGGGAT
CTCGACGCTCTCCCTTATGCGACTCCTGCATTAGGAAGCAGCCCAGTAGTAGGTTGAGGCCGTTGAGCAC
CGCCGCCGCAAGGAATGGTGCATGCAAGGAGATGGCGCCCAACAGTCCCCCGGCCACGGGGCCTGCCACC
ATACCCACGCCGAAACAAGCGCTCATGAGCCCGAAGTGGCGAGCCCGATCTTCCCCATCGGTGATGTCGG
CGATATAGGCGCCAGCAACCGCACCTGTGGCGCCGGTGATGCCGGCCACGATGCGTCCGGCGTAGAGGAT
CGAGATCTCGATCCCGCGAAATTAATACGACTCACTATAGGGGAATTGTGAGCGGATAACAATTCCCCTC
TAGAAATAATTTTGTTTAACTTTAAGAAGGAGATATACCATGGGCAGCAGCCATCATCATCATCATCACA
GCAGCGGCCTGGTGCCGCGCGGCAGCCATATGAACTACATCCAGGTGACCCCGCAAGAGAAGGAAGCGAT
TGAGCGTCTGAAAGCGCTGGGTTTCCCGGAAAGCCTGGTTATCCAGGCGTATTTTGCGTGCGAGAAGAAC
GAAAACCTGGCGGCGAACTTCCTGCTGAGCCAAAACTTTGACGATGAGTAAGGATCCGAATTCGAGCTCC
GTCGACAAGCTTGCGGCCGCACTCGAGCACCACCACCACCACCACTGAGATCCGGCTGCTAACAAAGCCC
GAAAGGAAGCTGAGTTGGCTGCTGCCACCGCTGAGCAATAACTAGCATAACCCCTTGGGGCCTCTAAACG
GGTCTTGAGGGGTTTTTTGCTGAAAGGAGGAACTATATCCGGAT
Features (pLannotate 1.2.2; 21 found; start..end, strand, type, name):
     12..467     +  rep_origin     f1 ori (sequence partly withheld): f1 bacteriophage origin of replication; arrow indicates direction of (+) strand synthesis
    494..551     +  promoter       AmpR promoter (fragment): bla
    560..1375    -  CDS            KanR: aminoglycoside phosphotransferase; aph(3')-Ia; confers resistance to kanamycin in bacteria or G418 (Geneticin®) in eukaryotes
   1497..2085    +  rep_origin     ori: high-copy-number ColE1/pMB1/pBR322/pUC origin of replication
   2271..2413    -  misc_feature   bom: basis of mobility region from pBR322
   2515..2706    -  CDS            rop: Rop protein, which maintains plasmids at low copy number; rop
   2723..3103    +  CDS            YPB1_ECOLX: Protein predicted: Swiss-Prot protein existence level 4. From Escherichia coli.
   3175..3466    -  CDS            TcR (fragment): tetracycline efflux protein; tet; confers resistance to tetracycline
   3481..3502    -  protein_bind   CAP binding site: CAP binding activates transcription in the presence of cAMP. E. coli catabolite activator protein
   3515..4597    -  CDS            lacI: lac repressor; lacI; The lac repressor binds to the lac operator to inhibit transcription in E. coli. This inhibition can be relieved by adding lactose or isopropyl-β-D-thiogalactopyranoside (IPTG).
   4598..4675    -  promoter       lacI promoter: lacI
   4683..4962    -  CDS            TcR (fragment): tetracycline efflux protein; tet; confers resistance to tetracycline
   4984..5002    +  promoter       T7 promoter: promoter for bacteriophage T7 RNA polymerase
   5003..5027    +  protein_bind   lac operator: The lac repressor binds to the lac operator to inhibit transcription in E. coli. This inhibition can be relieved by adding lactose or isopropyl-β-D-thiogalactopyranoside (IPTG). lac repressor encoded by lacI
   5042..5064    +  RBS            RBS: efficient ribosome binding site from bacteriophage T7 gene 10 (Olins and Rangwala, 1989)
   5083..5099    +  CDS            capTEV™ (fragment): composite tag for in vivo biotinylation, TEV protease cleavage, and 6xHis tagging
   5110..5127    +  CDS            thrombin site: thrombin recognition and cleavage site
   5128..5289    +  CDS            RAD23A (fragment): RD23A_HUMAN - Experimental evidence at protein level: Swiss-Prot protein existence level 1. (Microbial infection) Involved in Vpr-dependent replication of HIV-1 in non-proliferating cells and primary macrophages. Required for the association of HIV-1 Vpr with the host proteasome. From Homo sapiens (Human).
   5339..5356    +  CDS            9xHis (fragment): 9xHis affinity tag
   5366..5415    +  CDS            SET1 (fragment): solubility-enhancement tag derived from T7 phage gene 10B
   5423..5470    +  terminator     T7 terminator: transcription terminator for bacteriophage T7 RNA polymerase
