[The description below was written by a language model from this plasmid's Addgene catalogue record and pLannotate feature annotations shown in this document.]
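Description:
pet28b-His_RAD23A-UBA2 is a 5,495 bp bacterial expression plasmid built on the Novagen pET-28b(+) backbone for producing the second ubiquitin-associated domain (UBA2) of human RAD23A in E. coli. It is selected with kanamycin through the aph(3')-Ia resistance gene and replicates from a ColE1/pMB1-type origin. The backbone also carries the bom and rop elements and an f1 phage origin. The catalogue lists it as high copy, although rop is normally associated with copy-number restraint.

The insert, a short codon-optimised fragment of about 160 bp annotated as matching RAD23A, was cloned between NdeI and BamHI, both of which are retained. It sits downstream of a T7 promoter with an adjacent lac operator and the T7 gene 10 ribosome binding site, and a T7 terminator follows the cassette. The plasmid-borne lacI gene supplies repressor, so transcription depends on T7 RNA polymerase from the host and is induced with IPTG. The protein carries an N-terminal 6xHis tag from the backbone, followed by a thrombin cleavage site that allows the tag to be removed after affinity purification. A second His-tag sequence is annotated downstream of the insert, as is standard in pET-28. The record does not state whether it is translated, and only the N-terminal tag is listed.

The mutation field describes the insert as amino acids 311-363 of DNA polymerase iota. This conflicts with the plasmid name, the stated purpose and the feature annotation, all of which point to RAD23A, so the residue range probably refers to RAD23A. The associated work concerns interactions between RAD23A/B and Y-family DNA polymerases, which is consistent with using the purified domain for binding or structural studies.
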