Addgene plasmid #201550: pet28b-His_RAD23A-UBA2
Purpose: Expresses UBA2 of human RAD23A in E. coli
Depositing lab: Roger Woodgate. Depositing organization: National Institute of Child Health and Human Development (NICHD). Publication: A novel interaction between RAD23A/B and Y-family DNA polymerases. Ashton NW, Jaiswal N, Cestari Moreno N, Semenova IV, D'Orlando DA, Teatin Latancia M, McIntyre J, Woodgate R, Bezsonova I. J Mol Biol. 2023 Nov 5:168353. doi: 10.1016/j.jmb.2023.168353. PubMed 37935254.
Backbone
  Vector backbone: pET-28b(+)
  Backbone manufacturer: Novagen
  Total vector size (bp): 5495
  Vector type: Bacterial Expression
Growth in bacteria
  Bacterial resistance: Kanamycin, 50 μg/mL
  Growth temperature: 37°C
  Growth strain: DH5alpha
  Copy number: High Copy
Gene/Insert
  Gene/Insert name: UV excision repair protein RAD23 homolog A
  Species: H. sapiens (human)
  Mutation: Expresses amino acids 311-363 of DNA polymerase iota. Coding sequence has been optimised for expression in E. coli
  Entrez Gene: RAD23A (a.k.a. HHR23A, HR23A)
  Promoter: T7
  Tag / fusion protein: 6x His (N terminal on backbone)
  Cloning method: Restriction Enzyme; 5′ cloning site NdeI (not destroyed); 3′ cloning site BamHI (not destroyed)
  Sequencing primers: 5′ TAATACGACTCACTATAGGG; 3′ GCTAGTTATTGCTCAGCGG
Terms and licenses: Academic/Nonprofit Terms; Industry Terms: Not Available to Industry
How to cite: pet28b-His_RAD23A-UBA2 was a gift from Roger Woodgate (Addgene plasmid # 201550 ; http://n2t.net/addgene:201550 ; RRID:Addgene_201550)
